Addgene plasmid #152253: pGBW-m4134145
Purpose: Mammalian expression plasmid for SARS-CoV-2 3'-to-5' exonuclease
Depositing lab: Ginkgo Bioworks & Benjie Chen. Depositing organization: Ginkgo Bioworks.
Backbone
  Vector backbone: pTwist_CMV_6
  Backbone size w/o insert (bp): 4180
  Vector type: Mammalian Expression
Growth in bacteria
  Bacterial resistance: Ampicillin, 100 μg/mL
  Growth temperature: 37°C
  Growth strain: DH5alpha
  Copy number: High Copy
Gene/Insert
  Gene/Insert name: SARS-CoV-2 3'-to-5' exonuclease
  Species: Severe acute respiratory syndrome coronavirus 2
  Insert size (bp): 1574
  Mutation: wt
  Entrez Gene: ORF1ab (a.k.a. GU280_gp01)
  Promoter: CMV
  Tag / fusion protein: Cleavable TEV;6xHis-003 (C terminal on backbone)
  Cloning method: Unknown
Resource information
  A portion of this plasmid was derived from a plasmid made by: GinkgoBioworks
Depositor comments: NCBI reference sequence: YP_009725309.1
How to cite: pGBW-m4134145 was a gift from Ginkgo Bioworks & Benjie Chen (Addgene plasmid # 152253 ; http://n2t.net/addgene:152253 ; RRID:Addgene_152253)
