[The description below was written by a language model from this plasmid's Addgene catalogue record and pLannotate feature annotations shown in this document.]
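Description:
pGBW-m4134145 is a mammalian expression plasmid built on the pTwist_CMV_6 backbone that carries the wild-type SARS-CoV-2 3'-to-5' exonuclease, a mature product of the ORF1ab replicase polyprotein. It is a high-copy plasmid maintained in E. coli through a ColE1/pUC-type origin and selected with ampicillin via the AmpR β-lactamase gene. The annotated full sequence is 5,805 nt, in line with the catalogued backbone and insert sizes.

The coding region spans the numbering origin of the circular record and was recognised by the annotation software only as a fragment of the SARS-CoV-2 replicase polyprotein. The functional text attached to that hit describes the 2'-O-methyltransferase, which is generic polyprotein annotation rather than a description of this insert; the catalogue fields identify the insert as the exonuclease. Transcription is driven by a CMV enhancer and an immediate-early promoter, which the software matched to a truncated CMV form plus a small fragment. The open reading frame is followed by a backbone-encoded C-terminal tag, recorded as a TEV-cleavable 6xHis. The His tag is annotated just after the insert, while the TEV site is not separately annotated. An SV40 polyadenylation signal lies downstream, annotated on the opposite strand.

The expression cassette is flanked by human β-globin insulator elements, T7 and rrnG transcription terminators and a synthetic poly(A) signal upstream of the enhancer. These elements presumably shield the cassette from read-through transcription from neighbouring sequences. No mammalian selection marker is annotated, so the design fits transient transfection. The tag arrangement would allow affinity purification or detection of the viral enzyme, with tag removal by TEV protease.
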