Features (pLannotate 1.2.2; 17 found; start..end, strand, type, name):
   1604..1621    +  CDS            6xHis: 6xHis affinity tag
   1674..1795    -  polyA_signal   SV40 poly(A) signal: SV40 polyadenylation signal
   1818..1887    -  CDS            large T antigen (fragment): large T antigen from SV40 (simian virus 40)
   1910..1956    +  terminator     T7 terminator: transcription terminator for bacteriophage T7 RNA polymerase
   1986..2122    +  terminator     rrnG terminator: transcription terminator from the E. coli ribosomal RNA rrnG operon (Albrechtsen et al., 1991)
   2167..2238    +  misc_feature   3' β-globin insulator: insulator downstream of the human β-globin locus (Farrell et al., 2002)
   2464..3052    -  rep_origin     ori: high-copy-number ColE1/pMB1/pBR322/pUC origin of replication
   3224..3288    -  CDS            bla(M) (fragment): β-lactamase lacking the signal sequence; bla(M); allows cytosolic expression of β-lactamase
   3798..4658    +  CDS            AmpR: β-lactamase; bla; confers resistance to ampicillin, carbenicillin, and related antibiotics
   4671..4807    +  terminator     rrnG terminator: transcription terminator from the E. coli ribosomal RNA rrnG operon (Albrechtsen et al., 1991)
   4959..5030    +  misc_feature   5' β-globin insulator: insulator upstream of the human β-globin locus (Farrell et al., 2002)
   5035..5081    -  terminator     T7 terminator: transcription terminator for bacteriophage T7 RNA polymerase
   5099..5147    -  polyA_signal   poly(A) signal: synthetic polyadenylation signal
   5228..5531    +  enhancer       CMV enhancer: human cytomegalovirus immediate early enhancer
   5604..5621    -  promoter       CMV promoter (fragment): human cytomegalovirus (CMV) immediate early promoter
   5684..5735    +  promoter       CMVd2 promoter: truncated human cytomegalovirus (CMV) immediate early promoter that yields moderately reduced expression relative to the full-length promoter
   5804..1591    +  CDS            rep (fragment) (across the origin): R1AB_SARS2 - Experimental evidence at protein level: Swiss-Prot protein existence level 1. [2'-O-methyltransferase]: Methyltransferase that mediates mRNA cap 2'-O-ribose methylation to the 5'-cap structure of viral mRNAs. N7-methyl guanosine cap is a prerequisite for binding of nsp16. Therefore plays an essential role in viral mRNAs cap methylation which is essential to evade immune system. From Severe acute respiratory syndrome coronavirus 2 (2019-nCoV) (SARS-CoV-2).
>Addgene plasmid #152253 | pGBW-m4134145 | depositor full sequence | sequence record 295265 | Full Sequence
CACCATGGAAAATGTAACAGGACTCTTTAAAGATTGTAGTAAGGTAATCACTGGGTTACATCCTACACAG
GCACCTACACACCTCAGTGTTGACACTAAATTCAAAACTGAAGGTTTATGTGTTGACATACCTGGCATAC
CTAAGGACATGACCTATAGAAGACTCATCTCTATGATGGGTTTTAAAATGAATTATCAAGTTAATGGTTA
CCCTAACATGTTTATCACCCGCGAAGAAGCTATAAGACATGTACGTGCATGGATTGGCTTCGATGTCGAG
GGGTGTCATGCTACTAGAGAAGCTGTTGGTACCAATTTACCTTTACAGCTAGGTTTTTCTACAGGTGTTA
ACCTAGTTGCTGTACCTACAGGTTATGTTGATACACCTAATAATACAGATTTTTCCAGAGTTAGTGCTAA
ACCACCGCCTGGAGATCAATTTAAACACCTCATACCACTTATGTACAAAGGACTTCCTTGGAATGTAGTG
CGTATAAAGATTGTACAAATGTTAAGTGACACACTTAAAAATCTCTCTGACAGAGTCGTATTTGTCTTAT
GGGCACATGGCTTTGAGTTGACATCTATGAAGTATTTTGTGAAAATAGGACCTGAGCGCACCTGTTGTCT
ATGTGATAGACGTGCCACATGCTTTTCCACTGCTTCAGACACTTATGCCTGTTGGCATCATTCTATTGGA
TTTGATTACGTCTATAATCCGTTTATGATTGATGTTCAACAATGGGGTTTTACAGGTAACCTACAAAGCA
ACCATGATCTGTATTGTCAAGTCCATGGTAATGCACATGTAGCTAGTTGTGATGCAATCATGACTAGGTG
TCTAGCTGTCCACGAGTGCTTTGTTAAGCGTGTTGACTGGACTATTGAATATCCTATAATTGGTGATGAA
CTGAAGATTAATGCGGCTTGTAGAAAGGTTCAACACATGGTTGTTAAAGCTGCATTATTAGCAGACAAAT
TCCCAGTTCTTCACGACATTGGTAACCCTAAAGCTATTAAGTGTGTACCTCAAGCTGATGTAGAATGGAA
GTTCTATGATGCACAGCCTTGTAGTGACAAAGCTTATAAAATAGAAGAATTATTCTATTCTTATGCCACA
CATTCTGACAAATTCACAGATGGTGTATGCCTATTTTGGAATTGCAATGTCGATAGATATCCTGCTAATT
CCATTGTTTGTAGATTTGACACTAGAGTGCTATCTAACCTTAACTTGCCTGGTTGTGATGGTGGCAGTTT
GTATGTAAATAAACATGCATTCCACACACCAGCTTTTGATAAAAGTGCTTTTGTTAATTTAAAACAATTA
CCATTTTTCTATTACTCTGACAGTCCATGTGAGTCTCATGGAAAACAAGTAGTGTCAGATATAGATTATG
TACCACTAAAGTCTGCTACGTGTATAACACGTTGCAATTTAGGTGGTGCTGTCTGTAGACATCATGCTAA
TGAGTACAGATTGTATCTCGATGCTTATAACATGATGATCTCAGCTGGCTTTAGCTTGTGGGTTTACAAA
CAATTTGATACTTATAACCTCTGGAACACTTTTACAAGACTTGAAAACCTTTACTTTCAGTCGCACCATC
ACCATCACCATTAAGCTAGCTTGACTGACTGAGATACAGCGTACCTTCAGCTCACAGACATGATAAGATA
CATTGATGAGTTTGGACAAACCACAACTAGAATGCAGTGAAAAAAATGCTTTATTTGTGAAATTTGTGAT
GCTATTGCTTTATTTGTAACCATTATAAGCTGCAATAAACAAGTTAACAACAACAATTGCATTCATTTTA
TGTTTCAGGTTCAGGGGGAGGTGTGGGAGGTTTTTTAAAGCAAGTAAAACCTCTACAAATGTGGTATTGG
CCCATCTCTATCGGTATCGTAGCATAACCCCTTGGGGCCTCTAAACGGGTCTTGAGGGGTTTTTTGTGCC
CCTCGGGCCGGATTGCTATCTACCGGCATTGGCGCAGAAAAAAATGCCTGATGCGACGCTGCGCGTCTTA
TACTCCCACATATGCCAGATTCAGCAACGGATACGGCTTCCCCAACTTGCCCACTTCCATACGTGTCCTC
CTTACCAGAAATTTATCCTTAAGGTCGTCAGCTATCCTGCAGGCGATCTCTCGATTTCGATCAAGACATT
CCTTTAATGGTCTTTTCTGGACACCACTAGGGGTCAGAAGTAGTTCATCAAACTTTCTTCCCTCCCTAAT
CTCATTGGTTACCTTGGGCTATCGAAACTTAATTAACCAGTCAAGTCAGCTACTTGGCGAGATCGACTTG
TCTGGGTTTCGACTACGCTCAGAATTGCGTCAGTCAAGTTCGATCTGGTCCTTGCTATTGCACCCGTTCT
CCGATTACGAGTTTCATTTAAATCATGTGAGCAAAAGGCCAGCAAAAGGCCAGGAACCGTAAAAAGGCCG
CGTTGCTGGCGTTTTTCCATAGGCTCCGCCCCCCTGACGAGCATCACAAAAATCGACGCTCAAGTCAGAG
GTGGCGAAACCCGACAGGACTATAAAGATACCAGGCGTTTCCCCCTGGAAGCTCCCTCGTGCGCTCTCCT
GTTCCGACCCTGCCGCTTACCGGATACCTGTCCGCCTTTCTCCCTTCGGGAAGCGTGGCGCTTTCTCATA
GCTCACGCTGTAGGTATCTCAGTTCGGTGTAGGTCGTTCGCTCCAAGCTGGGCTGTGTGCACGAACCCCC
CGTTCAGCCCGACCGCTGCGCCTTATCCGGTAACTATCGTCTTGAGTCCAACCCGGTAAGACACGACTTA
TCGCCACTGGCAGCAGCCACTGGTAACAGGATTAGCAGAGCGAGGTATGTAGGCGGTGCTACAGAGTTCT
TGAAGTGGTGGCCTAACTACGGCTACACTAGAAGAACAGTATTTGGTATCTGCGCTCTGCTGAAGCCAGT
TACCTTCGGAAAAAGAGTTGGTAGCTCTTGATCCGGCAAACAAACCACCGCTGGTAGCGGTGGTTTTTTT
GTTTGCAAGCAGCAGATTACGCGCAGAAAAAAAGGATCTCAAGAAGATCCTTTGATCTTTTCTACGGGGT
CTGACGCTCAGTGGAACGAAAACTCACGTTAAGGGATTTTGGTCATGAGATTATCAAAAAGGATCTTCAC
CTAGATCCTTTTAAATTAAAAATGAAGTTTTAAATCAATCTAAAGTATATATGAGTAAACTTGGTCTGAC
AGTTACCAATGCTTAATCAGTGAGGCACCTATCTCAGCGATCTGTCTATTTCGTTCATCCATAGTTGCAT
TTAAATTTCCGAACTCTCCAAGGCCCTCGTCGGAAAATCTTCAAACCTTTCGTCCGATCCATCTTGCAGG
CTACCTCTCGAACGAACTATCGCAAGTCTCTTGGCCGGCCTTGCGCCTTGGCTATTGCTTGGCAGCGCCT
ATCGCCAGGTATTACTCCAATCCCGAATATCCGAGATCGGGATCACCCGAGAGAAGTTCAACCTACATCC
TCAATCCCGATCTATCCGAGATCCGAGGAATATCGAAATCGGGGCGCGCCTGGTGTACCGAGAACGATCC
TCTCAGTGCGAGTCTCGACGATCCATATCGTTGCTTGGCAGTCAGCCAGTCGGAATCCAGCTTGGGACCC
AGGAAGTCCAATCGTCAGATATTGTACTCAAGCCTGGTCACGGCAGCGTACCGATCTGTTTAAACCTAGA
TATTGATAGTCTGATCGGTCAACGTATAATCGAGTCCTAGCTTTTGCAAACATCTATCAAGAGACAGGAT
CAGCAGGAGGCTTTCGCATGAGTATTCAACATTTCCGTGTCGCCCTTATTCCCTTTTTTGCGGCATTTTG
CCTTCCTGTTTTTGCTCACCCAGAAACGCTGGTGAAAGTAAAAGATGCTGAAGATCAGTTGGGTGCGCGA
GTGGGTTACATCGAACTGGATCTCAACAGCGGTAAGATCCTTGAGAGTTTTCGCCCCGAAGAACGCTTTC
CAATGATGAGCACTTTTAAAGTTCTGCTATGTGGCGCGGTATTATCCCGTATTGACGCCGGGCAAGAGCA
ACTCGGTCGCCGCATACACTATTCTCAGAATGACTTGGTTGAGTATTCACCAGTCACAGAAAAGCATCTT
ACGGATGGCATGACAGTAAGAGAATTATGCAGTGCTGCCATAACCATGAGTGATAACACTGCGGCCAACT
TACTTCTGACAACGATTGGAGGACCGAAGGAGCTAACCGCTTTTTTGCACAACATGGGGGATCATGTAAC
TCGCCTTGATCGTTGGGAACCGGAGCTGAATGAAGCCATACCAAACGACGAGCGTGACACCACGATGCCT
GTAGCAATGGCAACAACCTTGCGTAAACTATTAACTGGCGAACTACTTACTCTAGCTTCCCGGCAACAGT
TGATAGACTGGATGGAGGCGGATAAAGTTGCAGGACCACTTCTGCGCTCGGCCCTTCCGGCTGGCTGGTT
TATTGCTGATAAATCTGGAGCCGGTGAGCGTGGGTCTCGCGGTATCATTGCAGCACTGGGGCCAGATGGT
AAGCCCTCCCGTATCGTAGTTATCTACACGACGGGGAGTCAGGCAACTATGGATGAACGAAATAGACAGA
TCGCTGAGATAGGTGCCTCACTGATTAAGCATTGGTAACCGATTCTAGGTGCATTGGCGCAGAAAAAAAT
GCCTGATGCGACGCTGCGCGTCTTATACTCCCACATATGCCAGATTCAGCAACGGATACGGCTTCCCCAA
CTTGCCCACTTCCATACGTGTCCTCCTTACCAGAAATTTATCCTTAAGATCCCGAATCGTTTAAACTCGA
CTCTGGCTCTATCGAATCTCCGTCGTTTCGAGCTTACGCGAACAGCCGTGGCGCTCATTTGCTCGTCGGG
CATCGAATCTCGTCAGCTATCGTCAGCTTACCTTTTTGGCAGCGATCGCGGCTCCCGACATCTTGGACCA
TTAGCTCCACAGGTATCTTCTTCCCTCTAGTGGTCATAACAGCAGCTTCAGCTACCTCTCAATTCAAAAA
ACCCCTCAAGACCCGTTTAGAGGCCCCAAGGGGTTATGCTATCAATCGTTGCGTTACACACACAAAAAAC
CAACACACATCCATCTTCGATGGATAGCGATTTTATTATCTAACTGCTGATCGAGTGTAGCCAGATCTAG
TAATCAATTACGGGGTCATTAGTTCATAGCCCATATATGGAGTTCCGCGTTACATAACTTACGGTAAATG
GCCCGCCTGGCTGACCGCCCAACGACCCCCGCCCATTGACGTCAATAATGACGTATGTTCCCATAGTAAC
GCCAATAGGGACTTTCCATTGACGTCAATGGGTGGAGTATTTACGGTAAACTGCCCACTTGGCAGTACAT
CAAGTGTATCATATGCCAAGTACGCCCCCTATTGACGTCAATGACGGTAAATGGCCCGCCTGGCATTATG
CCCAGTACATGACCTTATGGGACTTTCCTACTTGGCAGTACATCTACGTATTAGTCATCGCTATTACCAT
GCTGATGCGGTTTTGGCAGTACATCAATGGGCGTGGATAGCGGTTTGACTCACGGGGATTTCCAAGTCTC
CACCCCATTGACGTCAATGGGAGTTTGTTTTGGCACCAAAATCAACGGGACTTTCCAAAATGTCGTAACA
ACTCCGCCCCATTGACGCAAATGGGCGGTAGGCGTGTACGGTGGGAGGTCTATATAAGCAGAGCTGGTTT
AGTGAACCGTCAGATCAGATCTTTGTCGATCCTACCATCCACTCGACACACCCGCCAGCGGCCGC
